Addgene plasmid #250936: SNAIL-Luc
Purpose: Lentiviral vector encoding a truncated promoter region of human SNAIL gene driving a luciferase reporter
Depositing lab: Michelle Farkas. Depositing organization: University of Massachusetts, Amherst. Publication: Reporter-Mediated Evaluation of the Circadian Oscillations of SNAIL Across In Vitro Models. Chhe K, Kalyanaraman B, Spielberger SA, Lin HH, Taylor SR, Farkas ME. Clocks Sleep. 2025 Sep 28;7(4):54. doi: 10.3390/clockssleep7040054. PubMed 41133664.
Backbone
  Vector backbone: pMA3160
  Backbone manufacturer: Alexeyev Lab
  Backbone size w/o insert (bp): 8331
  Total vector size (bp): 8737
  Vector type: Mammalian Expression, Luciferase
  Selectable markers: Puromycin
Growth in bacteria
  Bacterial resistance: Ampicillin, 100 μg/mL
  Growth temperature: 37°C
  Growth strain: NEB Stable
  Copy number: Unknown
Gene/Insert
  Gene/Insert name: SNAIL promoter (alt name: SNAI1)
  Species: H. sapiens (human)
  Insert size (bp): 340
  Mutation: Contains a 340 bp region of the truncated SNAIL promoter
  GenBank ID: 6615
  Entrez Gene: SNAI1 (a.k.a. SLUGH2, SNA, SNAH, SNAIL, SNAIL1, dJ710H13.1)
  Promoter: SNAIL
  Cloning method: Restriction Enzyme; 5′ cloning site EcoRI (not destroyed); 3′ cloning site NotI (not destroyed)
  Sequencing primers: 5′ CCG GAA TTC AGG TGA CCC GCC TCT TAA; 3′ ATA AGA ATG CGG CCG CGG GCG GGG CCT TAT
Resource information
  A portion of this plasmid was derived from a plasmid made by: See information in comments.
Terms and licenses: Academic/Nonprofit Terms; Industry Terms: Not Available to Industry
Depositor comments: For generation of SNAIL-luciferase (SNAIL-Luc) plasmid, a 769bp EcoRI/NotI fragment was isolated from a pGL2 basic SNAIL construct, obtained from Addgene (plasmid #31694, deposited by Dr Paul Wade). The SNAIL promoter-containing fragment was subcloned into the lentiviral construct pMA3160 (Addgene plasmid #35043, deposited by Dr Mikhail Alexeyev) to generate a SNAIL-luciferase reporter construct.
How to cite: SNAIL-Luc was a gift from Michelle Farkas (Addgene plasmid # 250936 ; http://n2t.net/addgene:250936 ; RRID:Addgene_250936)
