[The description below was written by a language model from this plasmid's Addgene catalogue record and pLannotate feature annotations shown in this document.]
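Description:
SNAIL-Luc is an HIV-1-based lentiviral reporter plasmid built on the pMA3160 backbone, in which a truncated region of the human SNAIL (SNAI1) promoter is placed upstream of firefly luciferase (the enhanced luc+ version). It is propagated in E. coli through a high-copy ColE1/pUC-type origin with ampicillin resistance. The transfer-vector architecture is typical of later-generation lentiviral designs. A CMV enhancer/promoter fused to a truncated 5' LTR drives genomic RNA production in packaging cells. It is followed by the Ψ packaging signal with a gag fragment, the Rev response element for Rev-dependent nuclear export, and the cPPT/CTS. The 3' end carries an nef-annotated region and a second truncated LTR.

The SNAIL promoter fragment was moved from a pGL2-basic SNAIL construct as an EcoRI/NotI fragment. The record lists the insert as 340 bp, while the depositor comment describes a 769 bp fragment, so the exact extent of the transferred sequence is ambiguous. The promoter is not annotated in the feature table, but it presumably lies in the unannotated gap just upstream of the luciferase coding sequence. The automated annotation also detects a Tet-responsive PTight promoter upstream of that gap. This suggests the backbone's TRE element is still present, although the record does not comment on it or on any contribution to reporter expression. Downstream of luciferase, an SV40 early promoter drives puromycin N-acetyltransferase, which allows selection of stably transduced mammalian cells.

The construct is intended for generating stable reporter cell lines in which luminescence reports SNAIL promoter activity. The associated work used it to follow circadian oscillations of SNAIL across in vitro models.
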