Features (pLannotate 1.2.2; 21 found; start..end, strand, type, name):
     35..87      -  misc_feature   bom (fragment): basis of mobility region from pBR322
    326..629     +  enhancer       CMV enhancer: human cytomegalovirus immediate early enhancer
    630..829     +  promoter       CMV promoter: human cytomegalovirus (CMV) immediate early promoter
    847..1027    +  LTR            5' LTR (truncated): truncated 5' long terminal repeat (LTR) from HIV-1
   1074..1199    +  misc_feature   HIV-1 Ψ: packaging signal of human immunodeficiency virus type 1
   1183..1521    +  CDS            HIV-1 gag (fragment): gag protein from human immunodeficiency virus 1; gag
   1696..1929    +  misc_feature   RRE: The Rev response element (RRE) of HIV-1 allows for Rev-dependent mRNA export from the nucleus to the cytoplasm.
   2306..2406    +  CDS            Rev (fragment): human immunodeficiency virus 1 (HIV-1) Rev protein; rev; enhances nuclear export of unspliced and incompletely spliced viral mRNAs
   2452..2569    +  misc_feature   cPPT/CTS: central polypurine tract and central termination sequence of HIV-1
   2657..2686    +  misc_feature   MCS (fragment): pBluescript multiple cloning site
   2684..2998    +  promoter       tight TRE promoter: Tet-responsive promoter PTight, consisting of seven tet operator sequences followed by the minimal CMV promoter
   3462..5114    +  CDS            luciferase: firefly luciferase; luc+; enhanced luc+ version of the luciferase gene
   5116..5150    +  misc_feature   MCS (fragment): pBluescript multiple cloning site
   5154..5172    -  misc_feature   MCS (fragment): pBluescript multiple cloning site
   5186..5515    +  promoter       SV40 promoter: SV40 enhancer and early promoter
   5529..6128    +  CDS            PuroR: puromycin N-acetyltransferase; pac from Streptomyces alboniger; confers resistance to puromycin
   6143..6736    +  CDS            nef: NEF_HV1LA - Experimental evidence at protein level: Swiss-Prot protein existence level 1. Extracellular Nef protein targets CD4(+) T-lymphocytes for apoptosis by interacting with CXCR4 surface receptors. From Human immunodeficiency virus type 1 group M subtype B (isolate Lai) (HIV-1).
   6743..6923    +  LTR            5' LTR (truncated): truncated 5' long terminal repeat (LTR) from HIV-1
   6985..7573    -  rep_origin     ori: high-copy-number ColE1/pMB1/pBR322/pUC origin of replication
   7744..8604    -  CDS            AmpR: β-lactamase; bla; confers resistance to ampicillin, carbenicillin, and related antibiotics
   8605..8709    -  promoter       AmpR promoter: bla
>Addgene plasmid #250936 | SNAIL-Luc | addgene full sequence | sequence record 498480 | Addgene NGS Result
GTCGATCGACGGATCGGGAGATCTCCCGATCCCCTATGGTGCACTCTCAGTACAATCTGCTCTGATGCCG
CATAGTTAAGCCAGTATCTGCTCCCTGCTTGTGTGTTGGAGGTCGCTGAGTAGTGCGCGAGCAAAATTTA
AGCTACAACAAGGCAAGGCTTGACCGACAATTGCATGAAGAATCTGCTTAGGGTTAGGCGTTTTGCGCTG
CTTCGCGATGTACGGGCCAGATATACGCGCGCGTTGACATTGATTATTGACTAGCTAGTTATTAATAGTA
ATCAATTACGGGGTCATTAGTTCATAGCCCATATATGGAGTTCCGCGTTACATAACTTACGGTAAATGGC
CCGCCTGGCTGACCGCCCAACGACCCCCGCCCATTGACGTCAATAATGACGTATGTTCCCATAGTAACGC
CAATAGGGACTTTCCATTGACGTCAATGGGTGGAGTATTTACGGTAAACTGCCCACTTGGCAGTACATCA
AGTGTATCATATGCCAAGTACGCCCCCTATTGACGTCAATGACGGTAAATGGCCCGCCTGGCATTATGCC
CAGTACATGACCTTATGGGACTTTCCTACTTGGCAGTACATCTACGTATTAGTCATCGCTATTACCATGG
TGATGCGGTTTTGGCAGTACATCAATGGGCGTGGATAGCGGTTTGACTCACGGGGATTTCCAAGTCTCCA
CCCCATTGACGTCAATGGGAGTTTGTTTTGGCACCAAAATCAACGGGACTTTCCAAAATGTCGTAACAAC
TCCGCCCCATTGACGCAAATGGGCGGTAGGCGTGTACGGTGGGAGGTCTATATAAGCAGCGCGTTTTGCC
TGTACTGGGTCTCTCTGGTTAGACCAGATCTGAGCCTGGGAGCTCTCTGGCTAACTAGGGAACCCACTGC
TTAAGCCTCAATAAAGCTTGCCTTGAGTGCTTCAAGTAGTGTGTGCCCGTCTGTTGTGTGACTCTGGTAA
CTAGAGATCCCTCAGACCCTTTTAGTCAGTGTGGAAAATCTCTAGCAGTGGCGCCCGAACAGGGACTTGA
AAGCGAAAGGGAAACCAGAGGAGCTCTCTCGACGCAGGACTCGGCTTGCTGAAGCGCGCACGGCAAGAGG
CGAGGGGCGGCGACTGGTGAGTACGCCAAAAATTTTGACTAGCGGAGGCTAGAAGGAGAGAGATGGGTGC
GAGAGCGTCAGTATTAAGCGGGGGAGAATTAGATCGCGATGGGAAAAAATTCGGTTAAGGCCAGGGGGAA
AGAAAAAATATAAATTAAAACATATAGTATGGGCAAGCAGGGAGCTAGAACGATTCGCAGTTAATCCTGG
CCTGTTAGAAACATCAGAAGGCTGTAGACAAATACTGGGACAGCTACAACCATCCCTTCAGACAGGATCA
GAAGAACTTAGATCATTATATAATACAGTAGCAACCCTCTATTGTGTGCATCAAAGGATAGAGATAAAAG
ACACCAAGGAAGCTTTAGACAAGATAGAGGAAGAGCAAAACAAAAGTAAGACCACCGCACAGCAAGCGGC
CGGCCGCTGATCTTCAGACCTGGAGGAGGAGATATGAGGGACAATTGGAGAAGTGAATTATATAAATATA
AAGTAGTAAAAATTGAACCATTAGGAGTAGCACCCACCAAGGCAAAGAGAAGAGTGGTGCAGAGAGAAAA
AAGAGCAGTGGGAATAGGAGCTTTGTTCCTTGGGTTCTTGGGAGCAGCAGGAAGCACTATGGGCGCAGCG
TCAATGACGCTGACGGTACAGGCCAGACAATTATTGTCTGGTATAGTGCAGCAGCAGAACAATTTGCTGA
GGGCTATTGAGGCGCAACAGCATCTGTTGCAACTCACAGTCTGGGGCATCAAGCAGCTCCAGGCAAGAAT
CCTGGCTGTGGAAAGATACCTAAAGGATCAACAGCTCCTGGGGATTTGGGGTTGCTCTGGAAAACTCATT
TGCACCACTGCTGTGCCTTGGAATGCTAGTTGGAGTAATAAATCTCTGGAACAGATTTGGAATCACACGA
CCTGGATGGAGTGGGACAGAGAAATTAACAATTACACAAGCTTAATACACTCCTTAATTGAAGAATCGCA
AAACCAGCAAGAAAAGAATGAACAAGAATTATTGGAATTAGATAAATGGGCAAGTTTGTGGAATTGGTTT
AACATAACAAATTGGCTGTGGTATATAAAATTATTCATAATGATAGTAGGAGGCTTGGTAGGTTTAAGAA
TAGTTTTTGCTGTACTTTCTATAGTGAATAGAGTTAGGCAGGGATATTCACCATTATCGTTTCAGACCCA
CCTCCCAACCCCGAGGGGACCCGACAGGCCCGAAGGAATAGAAGAAGAAGGTGGAGAGAGAGACAGAGAC
AGATCCATTCGATTAGTGAACGGATCGGCACTGCGTGCGCCAATTCGACAAATGGCAGTATTCATCCACA
ATTTTAAAAGAAAAGGGGGGATTGGGGGGTACAGTGCAGGGGAAAGAATAGTAGACATAATAGCAACAGA
CATACAAACTAAAGAATTACAAAAACAAATTACAAAAATTCAAAATTTTCGGGTTTATTACAGGGACAGC
AGAGATCCAGTTTGGTTAGTACCGGGCCGGCCCGCTCTAGCTAGACGTATTACCGCCAGATCCCCCATCA
AGCTTATCGATACCGTCGACCTCGAGTTTACTCCCTATCAGTGATAGAGAACGTATGTCGAGTTTACTCC
CTATCAGTGATAGAGAACGATGTCGAGTTTACTCCCTATCAGTGATAGAGAACGTATGTCGAGTTTACTC
CCTATCAGTGATAGAGAACGTATGTCGAGTTTACTCCCTATCAGTGATAGAGAACGTATGTCGAGTTTAT
CCCTATCAGTGATAGAGAACGTATGTCGAGTTTACTCCCTATCAGTGATAGAGAACGTATGTCGAGGTAG
GCGTGTACGGTGGGAGGCCTATATAAGCAGAGCTCGTTTAGTGAACCGTCAGATCGCCTGGAGAATTCAG
GTGACCCGCCTCTTAACGGTCGCCGCGTCCCGTCTCTCCCCCACCAAAGCACACTTCCCTTTGCATTGTA
ATTATCTGTTTACTTCGTCTGTCTCCCTCACTGGACCAGAAGCTACCCTTCGGGAGAGGCTCTGAGTGTT
CTGTCCGGGGCTGTGCCCTGGCCCCAGGTACAGTGCCCCACACGTGCTGGGCGCTCCGTAAACACTGGAT
AAGGGAAGGAACGGGTGCTCTTGGCTAGCTGGGCCAGGCTGCTTTGCAAAAAGGCCGTGGCATTTCAAGT
CGCCGAGAGCCACGTGCGGTGTCCCTTTCCTCGCTTCCTCCCCAGCGATGTGCGTTTCCCTCGTCAATGC
CAAGCTTCTCGAGGGGCGGGGCCTTATCTGCCCCGCCCGCGGCCGCTCGAGATCTGCGATCTAAGTAAGC
TTGGCATTCCGGTACTGTTGGTAAAGCCACCATGGAAGACGCCAAAAACATAAAGAAAGGCCCGGCGCCA
TTCTATCCGCTGGAAGATGGAACCGCTGGAGAGCAACTGCATAAGGCTATGAAGAGATACGCCCTGGTTC
CTGGAACAATTGCTTTTACAGATGCACATATCGAGGTGGACATCACTTACGCTGAGTACTTCGAAATGTC
CGTTCGGTTGGCAGAAGCTATGAAACGATATGGGCTGAATACAAATCACAGAATCGTCGTATGCAGTGAA
AACTCTCTTCAATTCTTTATGCCGGTGTTGGGCGCGTTATTTATCGGAGTTGCAGTTGCGCCCGCGAACG
ACATTTATAATGAACGTGAATTGCTCAACAGTATGGGCATTTCGCAGCCTACCGTGGTGTTCGTTTCCAA
AAAGGGGTTGCAAAAAATTTTGAACGTGCAAAAAAAGCTCCCAATCATCCAAAAAATTATTATCATGGAT
TCTAAAACGGATTACCAGGGATTTCAGTCGATGTACACGTTCGTCACATCTCATCTACCTCCCGGTTTTA
ATGAATACGATTTTGTGCCAGAGTCCTTCGATAGGGACAAGACAATTGCACTGATCATGAACTCCTCTGG
ATCTACTGGTCTGCCTAAAGGTGTCGCTCTGCCTCATAGAACTGCCTGCGTGAGATTCTCGCATGCCAGA
GATCCTATTTTTGGCAATCAAATCATTCCGGATACTGCGATTTTAAGTGTTGTTCCATTCCATCACGGTT
TTGGAATGTTTACTACACTCGGATATTTGATATGTGGATTTCGAGTCGTCTTAATGTATAGATTTGAAGA
AGAGCTGTTTCTGAGGAGCCTTCAGGATTACAAGATTCAAAGTGCGCTGCTGGTGCCAACCCTATTCTCC
TTCTTCGCCAAAAGCACTCTGATTGACAAATACGATTTATCTAATTTACACGAAATTGCTTCTGGTGGCG
CTCCCCTCTCTAAGGAAGTCGGGGAAGCGGTTGCCAAGAGGTTCCATCTGCCAGGTATCAGGCAAGGATA
TGGGCTCACTGAGACTACATCAGCTATTCTGATTACACCCGAGGGGGATGATAAACCGGGCGCGGTCGGT
AAAGTTGTTCCATTTTTTGAAGCGAAGGTTGTGGATCTGGATACCGGGAAAACGCTGGGCGTTAATCAAA
GAGGCGAACTGTGTGTGAGAGGTCCTATGATTATGTCCGGTTATGTAAACAATCCGGAAGCGACCAACGC
CTTGATTGACAAGGATGGATGGCTACATTCTGGAGACATAGCTTACTGGGACGAAGACGAACACTTCTTC
ATCGTTGACCGCCTGAAGTCTCTGATTAAGTACAAAGGCTATCAGGTGGCTCCCGCTGAATTGGAATCCA
TCTTGCTCCAACACCCCAACATCTTCGACGCAGGTGTCGCAGGTCTTCCCGACGATGACGCCGGTGAACT
TCCCGCCGCCGTTGTTGTTTTGGAGCACGGAAAGACGATGACGGAAAAAGAGATCGTGGATTACGTCGCC
AGTCAAGTAACAACCGCGAAAAAGTTGCGCGGAGGAGTTGTGTTTGTGGACGAAGTACCGAAAGGTCTTA
CCGGAAAACTCGACGCAAGAAAAATCAGAGAGATCCTCATAAAGGCCAAGAAGGGCGGAAAGATCGCCGT
GTAATTCTAGAACTAGTGGATCCCCCGGGCTGCAGGAATTGATGGCCGCCACCGCGGTGGAGGACCCTGT
GGAATGTGTGTCAGTTAGGGTGTGGAAAGTCCCCAGGCTCCCCAGCAGGCAGAAGTATGCAAAGCATGCA
TCTCAATTAGTCAGCAACCAGGTGTGGAAAGTCCCCAGGCTCCCCAGCAGGCAGAAGTATGCAAAGCATG
CATCTCAATTAGTCAGCAACCATAGTCCCGCCCCTAACTCCGCCCATCCCGCCCCTAACTCCGCCCAGTT
CCGCCCATTCTCCGCCCCATGGCTGACTAATTTTTTTTATTTATGCAGAGGCCGAGGCCGCCTCGGCCTC
TGAGCTATTCCAGAAGTAGTGAGGAGGCTTTTTTGGAGGCCTAGGCTTTTGCAAAAAGCTAGCTTACCAT
GACCGAGTACAAGCCCACGGTGCGCCTCGCCACCCGCGACGACGTCCCCAGGGCCGTACGCACCCTCGCC
GCCGCGTTCGCCGACTACCCCGCCACGCGCCACACCGTCGATCCGGACCGCCACATCGAGCGGGTCACCG
AGCTGCAAGAACTCTTCCTCACGCGCGTCGGGCTCGACATCGGCAAGGTGTGGGTCGCGGACGACGGCGC
CGCGGTGGCGGTCTGGACCACGCCGGAGAGCGTCGAAGCGGGGGCGGTGTTCGCCGAGATCGGCCCGCGC
ATGGCCGAGTTGAGCGGTTCCCGGCTGGCCGCGCAGCAACAGATGGAAGGCCTCCTGGCGCCGCACCGGC
CCAAGGAGCCCGCGTGGTTCCTGGCCACCGTCGGCGTCTCGCCCGACCACCAGGGCAAGGGTCTGGGCAG
CGCCGTCGTGCTCCCCGGAGTGGAGGCGGCCGAGCGCGCCGGGGTGCCCGCCTTCCTGGAGACCTCCGCG
CCCCGCAACCTCCCCTTCTACGAGCGGCTCGGCTTCACCGTCACCGCCGACGTCGAGGTGCCCGAAGGAC
CGCGCACCTGGTGCATGACCCGCAAGCCCGGTGCCTGACGCCCGCCCCACGACCCGCAGCGCCCGACCGA
AAGGAGCGCACGACCCCATGCATCGATCAATTCGATGGGGGATCAATTCGATAAGTCGAGGTCGACGACC
TCGATCGAGACCTAGAAAAACATGGAGCAATCACAAGTAGCAATACAGCAGCTACCAATGCTGATTGTGC
CTGGCTAGAAGCACAAGAGGAGGAGGAGGTGGGTTTTCCAGTCACACCTCAGGTACCTTTAAGACCAATG
ACTTACAAGGCAGCTGTAGATCTTAGCCACTTTTTAAAAGAAAAGGGGGGACTGGAAGGGCTAATTCACT
CCCAACGAAGACAAGATATCCTTGATCTGTGGATCTACCACACACAAGGCTACTTCCCTGATTGGCAGAA
CTACACACCAGGGCCAGGGATCAGATATCCACTGACCTTTGGATGGTGCTACAAGCTAGTACCAGTTGAG
CAAGAGAAGGTAGAAGAAGCCAATGAAGGAGAGAACACCCGCTTGTTACACCCTGTGAGCCTGCATGGGA
TGGATGACCCGGAGAGAGAAGTATTAGAGTGGAGGTTTGACAGCCGCCTAGCATTTCATCACATGGCCCG
AGAGCTGCATCCGGACTGTACTGGGTCTCTCTGGTTAGACCAGATCTGAGCCTGGGAGCTCTCTGGCTAA
CTAGGGAACCCACTGCTTAAGCCTCAATAAAGCTTGCCTTGAGTGCTTCAAGTAGTGTGTGCCCGTCTGT
TGTGTGACTCTGGTAACTAGAGATCCCTCAGACCCTTTTAGTCAGTGTGGAAAATCTCTAGCAGCATGTG
AGCAAAAGGCCAGCAAAAGGCCAGGAACCGTAAAAAGGCCGCGTTGCTGGCGTTTTTCCATAGGCTCCGC
CCCCCTGACGAGCATCACAAAAATCGACGCTCAAGTCAGAGGTGGCGAAACCCGACAGGACTATAAAGAT
ACCAGGCGTTTCCCCCTGGAAGCTCCCTCGTGCGCTCTCCTGTTCCGACCCTGCCGCTTACCGGATACCT
GTCCGCCTTTCTCCCTTCGGGAAGCGTGGCGCTTTCTCATAGCTCACGCTGTAGGTATCTCAGTTCGGTG
TAGGTCGTTCGCTCCAAGCTGGGCTGTGTGCACGAACCCCCCGTTCAGCCCGACCGCTGCGCCTTATCCG
GTAACTATCGTCTTGAGTCCAACCCGGTAAGACACGACTTATCGCCACTGGCAGCAGCCACTGGTAACAG
GATTAGCAGAGCGAGGTATGTAGGCGGTGCTACAGAGTTCTTGAAGTGGTGGCCTAACTACGGCTACACT
AGAAGAACAGTATTTGGTATCTGCGCTCTGCTGAAGCCAGTTACCTTCGGAAAAAGAGTTGGTAGCTCTT
GATCCGGCAAACAAACCACCGCTGGTAGCGGTGGTTTTTTTGTTTGCAAGCAGCAGATTACGCGCAGAAA
AAAAGGATCTCAAGAAGATCCTTTGATCTTTTCTACGGGGTCTGACGCTCAGTGGAACGAAAACTCACGT
TAAGGGATTTTGGTCATGAGATTATCAAAAAGGATCTTCACCTAGATCCTTTTAAATTAAAAATGAAGTT
TTAAATCAATCTAAAGTATATATGAGTAAACTTGGTCTGACAGTTACCAATGCTTAATCAGTGAGGCACC
TATCTCAGCGATCTGTCTATTTCGTTCATCCATAGTTGCCTGACTCCCCGTCGTGTAGATAACTACGATA
CGGGAGGGCTTACCATCTGGCCCCAGTGCTGCAATGATACCGCGAGACCCACGCTCACCGGCTCCAGATT
TATCAGCAATAAACCAGCCAGCCGGAAGGGCCGAGCGCAGAAGTGGTCCTGCAACTTTATCCGCCTCCAT
CCAGTCTATTAATTGTTGCCGGGAAGCTAGAGTAAGTAGTTCGCCAGTTAATAGTTTGCGCAACGTTGTT
GCCATTGCTACAGGCATCGTGGTGTCACGCTCGTCGTTTGGTATGGCTTCATTCAGCTCCGGTTCCCAAC
GATCAAGGCGAGTTACATGATCCCCCATGTTGTGCAAAAAAGCGGTTAGCTCCTTCGGTCCTCCGATCGT
TGTCAGAAGTAAGTTGGCCGCAGTGTTATCACTCATGGTTATGGCAGCACTGCATAATTCTCTTACTGTC
ATGCCATCCGTAAGATGCTTTTCTGTGACTGGTGAGTACTCAACCAAGTCATTCTGAGAATAGTGTATGC
GGCGACCGAGTTGCTCTTGCCCGGCGTCAATACGGGATAATACCGCGCCACATAGCAGAACTTTAAAAGT
GCTCATCATTGGAAAACGTTCTTCGGGGCGAAAACTCTCAAGGATCTTACCGCTGTTGAGATCCAGTTCG
ATGTAACCCACTCGTGCACCCAACTGATCTTCAGCATCTTTTACTTTCACCAGCGTTTCTGGGTGAGCAA
AAACAGGAAGGCAAAATGCCGCAAAAAAGGGAATAAGGGCGACACGGAAATGTTGAATACTCATACTCTT
CCTTTTTCAATATTATTGAAGCATTTATCAGGGTTATTGTCTCATGAGCGGATACATATTTGAATGTATT
TAGAAAAATAAACAAATAGGGGTTCCGCGCACATTTCCCCGAAAAGTGCCACCTGAC
